Addgene plasmid #101367: pDD2023
Purpose: Name: pCBR-RBPjkΔB. RBPjk binding site B mutation in pCBR-K14 (pDD2005).
Depositing lab: Dirk Dittmer. Depositing organization: University of North Carolina at Chapel Hill. Publication: Quantitative analysis of the bidirectional viral G-protein-coupled receptor and lytic latency-associated nuclear antigen promoter of Kaposi's sarcoma-associated herpesvirus. Hilton IB, Dittmer DP. J Virol. 2012 Sep;86(18):9683-95. doi: 10.1128/JVI.00881-12. Epub 2012 Jun 27. PubMed 22740392.
Backbone
  Vector backbone: pCBR Basic
  Backbone manufacturer: Promega
  Backbone size w/o insert (bp): 5128
  Vector type: Luciferase
Growth in bacteria
  Bacterial resistance: Ampicillin, 100 μg/mL
  Growth temperature: 37°C
  Growth strain: DH5alpha
  Copy number: Unknown
Gene/Insert
  Gene/Insert name: RBPjk binding site B mutation in pCBR-K14 (pDD2005).
  Species: KSHV (viral)
  Mutation: RBPjk binding site B mutation in pCBR-K14 (pDD2005).
Terms and licenses: Academic/Nonprofit Terms; Industry Terms: Not Available to Industry
Depositor comments: Addgene's sequencing found an S168P mutation in CBRluc. This mutation is not known to affect plasmid function.
How to cite: pDD2023 was a gift from Dirk Dittmer (Addgene plasmid # 101367 ; http://n2t.net/addgene:101367 ; RRID:Addgene_101367)
