[The description below was written by a language model from this plasmid's Addgene catalogue record and pLannotate feature annotations shown in this document.]
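Description:
pDD2023, also named pCBR-RBPjkΔB, is a promoter-reporter plasmid built on Promega's pCBR Basic, a promoterless luciferase vector. It is a derivative of pCBR-K14 (pDD2005), which carries Kaposi's sarcoma-associated herpesvirus (KSHV) promoter sequence. In pDD2023 the RBPjk binding site designated "B" has been mutated. The feature table does not annotate the viral insert, but an unannotated stretch lies between the multiple cloning site fragments, just upstream of the reporter, which is where a test promoter would sit. The record gives 5,128 bp both as the backbone size without insert and as the length of the full sequenced plasmid. These two figures cannot both be right, and the exact insert boundaries are not stated.

The reporter is CBRluc, a human codon-optimized, red-emitting click beetle luciferase, followed by an SV40 polyadenylation signal. Upstream of the cloning region, a synthetic poly(A) signal and an RNA polymerase II transcriptional pause site from the human α2-globin gene limit read-through from the backbone, so that luciferase output reflects the activity of the inserted promoter. Repository sequencing found an S168P substitution in CBRluc, which is not known to affect function. The plasmid is propagated in E. coli through a high-copy ColE1/pUC-type origin with ampicillin selection (AmpR with its bla promoter), and an f1 origin is also present. The short large T antigen, TcR and lacZα hits are backbone remnants rather than functional genes.

The associated study quantitatively analysed the bidirectional KSHV promoter that drives the viral G-protein-coupled receptor and lytic LANA transcripts. In that setting, the construct serves in transfection-based luciferase assays to test how much RBPjk site B contributes to promoter activity, by comparison with the wild-type parent.
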