Features (pLannotate 1.2.2; 13 found; start..end, strand, type, name):
    325..346     -  misc_feature   MCS (fragment): pBluescript multiple cloning site
    403..2031    +  CDS            CBRluc: red-emitting variant of click beetle luciferase human codon-optimized
   2074..2195    -  polyA_signal   SV40 poly(A) signal: SV40 polyadenylation signal
   2218..2286    -  CDS            large T antigen (fragment): large T antigen from SV40 (simian virus 40)
   2302..2434    +  CDS            TcR (fragment): tetracycline efflux protein; tet; confers resistance to tetracycline
   2614..3202    -  rep_origin     ori: high-copy-number ColE1/pMB1/pBR322/pUC origin of replication
   3373..4233    -  CDS            AmpR: β-lactamase; bla; confers resistance to ampicillin, carbenicillin, and related antibiotics
   4234..4338    -  promoter       AmpR promoter: bla
   4365..4793    +  rep_origin     f1 ori (sequence partly withheld): f1 bacteriophage origin of replication; arrow indicates direction of (+) strand synthesis
   4825..4892    -  CDS            lacZα (fragment): LacZα fragment of β-galactosidase; lacZ fragment
   4951..4999    +  polyA_signal   poly(A) signal: synthetic polyadenylation signal
   5013..5104    +  misc_feature   pause site: RNA polymerase II transcriptional pause signal from the human α2 globin gene
   5112..29      -  misc_feature   MCS (fragment) (across the origin): pBluescript multiple cloning site
>Addgene plasmid #101367 | pDD2023 | addgene full sequence | sequence record 194093 | Addgene NGS Result
CGAGGTCGACGGTATCGATAAGCTTGATAGTGGGTTTGCTGGCCTTGCGTTGCCATGGATGCTACCTAGG
CAAGTCCAGATATATAATCCGGGCGTGAGAAACAGAAACGGCCAATAACCCATGTTTTTCGAAAACCACC
ACACACCTTAACACAAATCATGTACACCTGGTATTACTATGATTACCACATCTTATAGCATTTCAAAGAT
AAGGGTGCCTTACGGGCCGCCCGAAACAAGTGGGCGGGCGCTACTCACTGTTTATAAGTCAGCCGGACCA
AGCTGCTGCTCTTGGGGACGTGACTGCTTCGTGGCGCAGCTGCCTATCGAATTCCTGCAGCCCGGGCTCG
AGATCTGCGATCTAAGTAAGCTTGGCATTCCGGTACTGTTGGTAAAGCCACCATGGTAAAGCGTGAGAAA
AATGTCATCTATGGCCCTGAGCCTCTCCATCCTTTGGAGGATTTGACTGCCGGCGAAATGCTGTTTCGTG
CTCTCCGCAAGCACTCTCATTTGCCTCAAGCCTTGGTCGATGTGGTCGGCGATGAATCTTTGAGCTACAA
GGAGTTTTTTGAGGCAACCGTCTTGCTGGCTCAGTCCCTCCACAATTGTGGCTACAAGATGAACGACGTC
GTTAGTATCTGTGCTGAAAACAATACCCGTTTCTTCATTCCAGTCATCGCCGCATGGTATATCGGTATGA
TCGTGGCTCCAGTCAACGAGAGCTACATTCCCGACGAACTGTGTAAAGTCATGGGTATCTCTAAGCCACA
GATTGTCTTCACCACTAAGAATATTCTGAACAAAGTCCTGGAAGTCCAAAGCCGCACCAACTTTATTAAG
CGTATCATCATCTTGGACACTGTGGAGAATATTCACGGTTGCGAATCTTTGCCTAATTTCATCCCTCGCT
ATTCAGACGGCAACATCGCAAACTTTAAACCACTCCACTTCGACCCTGTGGAACAAGTTGCAGCCATTCT
GTGTAGCAGCGGTACTACTGGACTCCCAAAGGGAGTCATGCAGACCCATCAAAACATTTGCGTGCGTCTG
ATCCATGCTCTCGATCCACGCTACGGCACTCAGCTGATTCCTGGTGTCACCGTCTTGGTCTACTTGCCTT
TCTTCCATGCTTTCGGCTTTCATATTACTTTGGGTTACTTTATGGTCGGTCTCCGCGTGATTATGTTCCG
CCGTTTTGATCAGGAGGCTTTCTTGAAAGCCATCCAAGATTATGAAGTCCGCAGTGTCATCAACGTGCCT
AGCGTGATCCTGTTTTTGTCTAAGAGCCCACTCGTGGACAAGTACGACTTGTCTTCACTGCGTGAATTGT
GTTGCGGTGCCGCTCCACTGGCTAAGGAGGTCGCTGAAGTGGCCGCCAAACGCTTGAATCTTCCAGGGAT
TCGTTGTGGCTTCGGCCTCACCGAATCTACCAGTGCGATTATCCAGACTCTCGGGGATGAGTTTAAGAGC
GGCTCTTTGGGCCGTGTCACTCCACTCATGGCTGCTAAGATCGCTGATCGCGAAACTGGTAAGGCTTTGG
GCCCGAACCAAGTGGGCGAGCTGTGTATCAAAGGCCCTATGGTGAGCAAGGGTTATGTCAATAACGTTGA
AGCTACCAAGGAGGCCATCGACGACGACGGCTGGTTGCATTCTGGTGATTTTGGATATTACGACGAAGAT
GAGCATTTTTACGTCGTGGATCGTTACAAGGAGCTGATCAAATACAAGGGTAGCCAGGTTGCTCCAGCTG
AGTTGGAGGAGATTCTGTTGAAAAATCCATGCATTCGCGATGTCGCTGTGGTCGGCATTCCTGATCTGGA
GGCCGGCGAACTGCCTTCTGCTTTCGTTGTCAAGCAGCCTGGTACAGAAATTACCGCCAAAGAAGTGTAT
GATTACCTGGCTGAACGTGTGAGCCATACTAAGTACTTGCGTGGCGGCGTGCGTTTTGTTGACTCCATCC
CTCGTAACGTAACAGGCAAAATTACCCGCAAGGAGCTGTTGAAACAATTGTTGGTGAAGGCCGGCGGTTA
GTAATCTAGAGTCGGGGCGGCCGGCCGCTTCGAGCAGACATGATAAGATACATTGATGAGTTTGGACAAA
CCACAACTAGAATGCAGTGAAAAAAATGCTTTATTTGTGAAATTTGTGATGCTATTGCTTTATTTGTAAC
CATTATAAGCTGCAATAAACAAGTTAACAACAACAATTGCATTCATTTTATGTTTCAGGTTCAGGGGGAG
GTGTGGGAGGTTTTTTAAAGCAAGTAAAACCTCTACAAATGTGGTAAAATCGATAAGGATCCGTCGACCG
ATGCCCTTGAGAGCCTTCAACCCAGTCAGCTCCTTCCGGTGGGCGCGGGGCATGACTATCGTCGCCGCAC
TTATGACTGTCTTCTTTATCATGCAACTCGTAGGACAGGTGCCGGCAGCGCTCTTCCGCTTCCTCGCTCA
CTGACTCGCTGCGCTCGGTCGTTCGGCTGCGGCGAGCGGTATCAGCTCACTCAAAGGCGGTAATACGGTT
ATCCACAGAATCAGGGGATAACGCAGGAAAGAACATGTGAGCAAAAGGCCAGCAAAAGGCCAGGAACCGT
AAAAAGGCCGCGTTGCTGGCGTTTTTCCATAGGCTCCGCCCCCCTGACGAGCATCACAAAAATCGACGCT
CAAGTCAGAGGTGGCGAAACCCGACAGGACTATAAAGATACCAGGCGTTTCCCCCTGGAAGCTCCCTCGT
GCGCTCTCCTGTTCCGACCCTGCCGCTTACCGGATACCTGTCCGCCTTTCTCCCTTCGGGAAGCGTGGCG
CTTTCTCATAGCTCACGCTGTAGGTATCTCAGTTCGGTGTAGGTCGTTCGCTCCAAGCTGGGCTGTGTGC
ACGAACCCCCCGTTCAGCCCGACCGCTGCGCCTTATCCGGTAACTATCGTCTTGAGTCCAACCCGGTAAG
ACACGACTTATCGCCACTGGCAGCAGCCACTGGTAACAGGATTAGCAGAGCGAGGTATGTAGGCGGTGCT
ACAGAGTTCTTGAAGTGGTGGCCTAACTACGGCTACACTAGAAGAACAGTATTTGGTATCTGCGCTCTGC
TGAAGCCAGTTACCTTCGGAAAAAGAGTTGGTAGCTCTTGATCCGGCAAACAAACCACCGCTGGTAGCGG
TGGTTTTTTTGTTTGCAAGCAGCAGATTACGCGCAGAAAAAAAGGATCTCAAGAAGATCCTTTGATCTTT
TCTACGGGGTCTGACGCTCAGTGGAACGAAAACTCACGTTAAGGGATTTTGGTCATGAGATTATCAAAAA
GGATCTTCACCTAGATCCTTTTAAATTAAAAATGAAGTTTTAAATCAATCTAAAGTATATATGAGTAAAC
TTGGTCTGACAGTTACCAATGCTTAATCAGTGAGGCACCTATCTCAGCGATCTGTCTATTTCGTTCATCC
ATAGTTGCCTGACTCCCCGTCGTGTAGATAACTACGATACGGGAGGGCTTACCATCTGGCCCCAGTGCTG
CAATGATACCGCGAGACCCACGCTCACCGGCTCCAGATTTATCAGCAATAAACCAGCCAGCCGGAAGGGC
CGAGCGCAGAAGTGGTCCTGCAACTTTATCCGCCTCCATCCAGTCTATTAATTGTTGCCGGGAAGCTAGA
GTAAGTAGTTCGCCAGTTAATAGTTTGCGCAACGTTGTTGCCATTGCTACAGGCATCGTGGTGTCACGCT
CGTCGTTTGGTATGGCTTCATTCAGCTCCGGTTCCCAACGATCAAGGCGAGTTACATGATCCCCCATGTT
GTGCAAAAAAGCGGTTAGCTCCTTCGGTCCTCCGATCGTTGTCAGAAGTAAGTTGGCCGCAGTGTTATCA
CTCATGGTTATGGCAGCACTGCATAATTCTCTTACTGTCATGCCATCCGTAAGATGCTTTTCTGTGACTG
GTGAGTACTCAACCAAGTCATTCTGAGAATAGTGTATGCGGCGACCGAGTTGCTCTTGCCCGGTGTCAAT
ACGGGATAATACCGCGCCACATAGCAGAACTTTAAAAGTGCTCATCATTGGAAAACGTTCTTCGGGGCGA
AAACTCTCAAGGATCTTACCGCTGTTGAGATCCAGTTCGATGTAACCCACTCGTGCACCCAACTGATCTT
CAGCATCTTTTACTTTCACCAGCGTTTCTGGGTGAGCAAAAACAGGAAGGCAAAATGCCGCAAAAAAGGG
AATAAGGGCGACACGGAAATGTTGAATACTCATACTCTTCCTTTTTCAATATTATTGAAGCATTTATCAG
GGTTATTGTCTCATGAGCGGATACATATTTGAATGTATTTAGAAAAATAAACAAATAGGGGTTCCGCGCA
CATTTCCCCGAAAAGTGCCACCTG
[124 nt withheld, positions 4365-4488]
C
[91 nt withheld, positions 4490-4580]
A
[49 nt withheld, positions 4582-4630]
CCTTTGACGTTGGAGTCCACGTTCTTT
[37 nt withheld, positions 4658-4694]
ACCCTATCTCGGTCTATTCTTTTGATTTATAAGGGATTTTGCCGATTTCGGCCTATTGGTTAAAAAATGA
GCTGATTTAACAAAAATTTAACGCGAATTTTAACAAAATATTAACGCTTACAATTTGCCATTCGCCATTC
AGGCTGCGCAACTGTTGGGAAGGGCGATCGGTGCGGGCCTCTTCGCTATTACGCCAGCCCAAGCTACCAT
GATAAGTAAGTAATATTAAGGTACGGGAGGTACTTGGAGCGGCCGCAATAAAATATCTTTATTTTCATTA
CATCTGTGTGTTGGTTTTTTGTGTGGATCGATAGTACTAACATACGCTCTCCATCAAAACAAAACGAAAC
AAAACAAACTAGCAAAATAGGCTGTCCCCAGTGCAAGTGCAGGTGCCAGAACATTTCTCTATCGATAGGT
ACCGGGCCCCCCCT
